Addgene plasmid #54214: mEmerald-Parvin-C-14
Purpose: Localization: Cytoskeleton, Excitation: 487, Emission: 509
Depositing lab: Michael Davidson. Depositing organization: Florida State University, Tallahassee.
Backbone
  Vector backbone: mEmerald-C1
  Backbone size w/o insert (bp): 4750
  Vector type: Mammalian Expression
  Selectable markers: Neomycin (select with G418)
Growth in bacteria
  Bacterial resistance: Kanamycin, 50 μg/mL
  Growth temperature: 37°C
  Growth strain: DH5alpha
  Copy number: High Copy
Gene/Insert
  Gene/Insert name: Parvin (alt name: AAG27173.1)
  Species: H. sapiens (human)
  Entrez Gene: PARVA (a.k.a. CH-ILKBP, MXRA2)
  Promoter: CMV
  Tag / fusion protein: mEmerald (N terminal on backbone)
  Cloning method: Unknown
  Sequencing primers: 5′ CMV-F; 3′ SV40pA-R
Terms and licenses: Academic/Nonprofit Terms; Industry Terms
Depositor comments: . Excitation = 487; Emission = 509. Localization data: Cytoskeleton
How to cite: mEmerald-Parvin-C-14 was a gift from Michael Davidson (Addgene plasmid # 54214 ; http://n2t.net/addgene:54214 ; RRID:Addgene_54214)
