[The description below was written by a language model from this plasmid's Addgene catalogue record.]
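Description:
mEmerald-Parvin-C-14 is a mammalian expression plasmid built on the mEmerald-C1 backbone (about 4.75 kb without the insert), a C1-style fluorescent protein fusion vector. It is maintained in E. coli as a high-copy plasmid under kanamycin selection, and it also provides neomycin resistance so that transfected mammalian cells can be selected with G418. No feature table is provided with the record, so the replication origins and the exact arrangement of the resistance cassette are not stated.

The payload is human parvin, linked in the record to the PARVA gene (alpha-parvin, also known as CH-ILKBP or MXRA2), expressed from the CMV promoter. The mEmerald green fluorescent protein is supplied by the backbone and sits at the N-terminus of the fusion, so parvin is joined to the C-terminal end of the fluorophore. The "C-14" in the name probably refers to this orientation and a linker length, but the record does not say so. The listed sequencing primers point to an SV40 polyadenylation signal downstream of the insert. The cloning method is recorded as unknown.

The construct is intended as a live-cell imaging marker. mEmerald is excited at 487 nm and emits at 509 nm, and the fusion is annotated as localizing to the cytoskeleton, which fits alpha-parvin's known role as an actin-binding protein associated with integrin-linked kinase at focal adhesions. Typical use is transient or stable expression in cultured mammalian cells to visualize parvin distribution and dynamics by fluorescence microscopy.
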