>Addgene plasmid #54214 | mEmerald-Parvin-C-14 | depositor partial sequence | sequence record 84359 | insert sequence
CGTCAGATCCGCTAGCGCTACCGGTCGCCACCATGGTGAGCAAGGGCGAGGAGCTGTTCACCGGGGTGGT
GCCCATCCTGGTCGAGCTGGACGGCGACGTAAACGGCCACAAGTTCAGCGTGTCCGGCGAGGGCGAGGGC
GATGCCACCTACGGCAAGCTGACCCTGAAGTTCATCTGCACCACCGGCAAGCTGCCCGTGCCCTGGCCCA
CCCTCGTGACCACCTTGACCTACGGCGTGCAGTGCTTCGCCCGCTACCCCGACCACATGAAGCAGCACGA
CTTCTTCAAGTCCGCCATGCCCGAAGGCTACGTCCAGGAGCGCACCATCTTCTTCAAGGACGACGGCAAC
TACAAGACCCGCGCCGAGGTGAAGTTCGAGGGCGACACCCTGGTGAACCGCATCGAGCTGAAGGGCATCG
ACTTCAAGGAGGACGGCAACATCCTGGGGCACAAGCTGGAGTACAACTACAACAGCCACAAGGTCTATAT
CACCGCCGACAAGCAGAAGAACGGCATCAAGGTGAACTTCAAGACCCGCCACAACATCGAGGACGGCAGC
GTGCAGCTCGCCGACCACTACCAGCAGAACACCCCCATCGGCGACGGCCCCGTGCTGCTGCCCGACAACC
ACTACCTGAGCACCCAGTCCAAGCTGAGCAAAGACCCCAACGAGAAGCGCGATCACATGGTCCTGCTGGA
GTTCGTGACCGCCGCCGGGATCACTCTCGGCATGGACGAGCTGTACAAGTCCGGAAGTGCTGGGAGCGCA
AGCGGAAGCGGAGGCTCCGGTGCCACCTCCCCGCAGAAGTCGCCTTCTGTCCCCAAGTCTCCCACTCCCA
AGTCGCCCCCGTCCCGCAAGAAAGATGATTCCTTCTTGGGGAAACTCGGAGGGACCCTGGCCCGGAGGAA
GAAAGCCAAGGAGGTGTCCGAGCTGCAGGAGGAGGGAATGAACGCCATCAACCTGCCCCTCAGCCCAATT
CCCTTTGAGCTGGACCCCGAGGACACGATGCTGGAGGAGAATGAGGTGCGAACAATGGTGGATCCAAACT
CACGCAGTGACCCCAAGCTTCAAGAACTGATGAAGGTATTAATTGACTGGATTAATGATGTGTTGGTTGG
AGAAAGAATCATTGTGAAAGACCTAGCTGAAGATTTGTATGATGGACAAGTCCTGCAGAAGCTTTTCGAG
AAACTGGAGAGTGAGAAGCTAAATGTGGCTGAGGTCACCCAGTCAGAGATTGCTCAGAAGCAAAAACTGC
AGACTGTCCTGGAGAAGATCAATGAAACCCTGAAACTTCCTCCCAGGAGCATCAAGTGGAATGTGGATTC
TGTTCATGCCAAGAGCCTGGTGGCCATCTTACACCTGCTCGTTGCTCTGTCTCAGTATTTCCGCGCACCA
ATTCGACTCCCAGACCATGTTTCCATCCAAGTGGTTGTGGTCCAGAAACGAGAAGGAATCCTCCAGTCTC
GGCAAATCCAAGAGGAAATAACTGGTAACACAGAGGCTCTTTCCGGGAGGCATGAACGTGATGCCTTTGA
CACCTTGTTCGACCATGCCCCAGACAAGCTGAATGTGGTGAAAAAGACACTCATCACTTTCGTGAACAAG
CACCTGAATAAACTGAACCTGGAGGTCACAGAACTGGAAACCCAGTTTGCAGATGGGGTGTACCTGGTGC
TGCTCATGGGGCTCCTGGAGGGCTACTTTGTGCCCCTGCACAGCTTCTTCCTGACCCCGGACAGCTTTGA
ACAGAAGGTCTTGAATGTCTCCTTTGCCTTTGAGCTCATGCAAGATGGAGGGTTGGAAAAGCCAAAACCG
CGGCCAGAAGACATAGTCAACTGTGACCTGAAATCTACACTACGAGTGTTGTACAACCTCTTCACCAAGT
ACCGTAACGTGGAGTGAGAATTCTGCAGTCGACGGTACCGCGGGCCCGGGATCCACCGGATCTAGATAAC
TGATCATAATCAGCCATACCAC
