>Addgene plasmid #54214 | mEmerald-Parvin-C-14 | addgene partial sequence | sequence record 92668 | EGFP-C 5'-CATGGTCCTGCTGGAGTTCGTG-3'
GACGAGCTGTACAAGTCCGGAAGTGCTGGGAGCGCAAGCGGAAGCGGAGGCTCCGGTGCCACCTCCCCGC
AGAAGTCGCCTTCTGTCCCCAAGTCTCCCACTCCCAAGTCGCCCCCGTCCCGCAAGAAAGATGATTCCTT
CTTGGGGAAACTCGGAGGGACCCTGGCCCGGAGGAAGAAAGCCAAGGAGGTGTCCGAGCTGCAGGAGGAG
GGAATGAACGCCATCAACCTGCCCCTCAGCCCAATTCCCTTTGAGCTGGACCCCGAGGACACGATGCTGG
AGGAGAATGAGGTGCGAACAATGGTGGATCCAAACTCACGCAGTGACCCCAAGCTTCAAGAACTGATGAA
GGTATTAATTGACTGGATTAATGATGTGTTGGTTGGAGAAAGAATCATTGTGAAAGACCTAGCTGAAGAT
TTGTATGATGGACAAGTCCTGCAGAAGCTTTTCGAGAAACTGGAGAGTGAGAAGCTAAATGTGGCTGAGG
TCACCCAGTCAGAGATTGCTCAGAAGCAAAAACTGCAGACTGTCCTGGAGAAGATCAATGAAACCCTGAA
ACTTCCTCCCAGGAGCATCAAGTGGAATGTGGATTCTGTTCATGCCAAGAGCCTGGTGGCCATCTTACAC
CTGCTCGTTGCTCTGTCTCAGTATTTCCGCGCACCAATTCGACTCCCAGACCATGTTTCCATCCAAGTGG
TTGTGGTCCAGAAACGAGAAGGAATCCTCCAGTCTCGGCAAATCCAAGAGGAAATAACTGGTAACACAGA
GGCTCTTTCCGGGAGGCATGAACGTGATGCCTTTGACACCTTGTTCGACCATGCCCCAGACAAGCTGAAT
GTGGTGAAA
